Addgene plasmid #140419: GS1.2/CAB3
Purpose: mApple expression regulated by the A. thaliana UBQ10 promoter, mCitrine expression regulated by the A. thaliana CAB3 promoter. nourseothricin acetyl transferase selectable marker (nat)
Depositing lab: Mathias Pribil. Depositing organization: University of Copenhagen.
Backbone
  Vector backbone: pB2GW7
  Backbone manufacturer: https://gateway.psb.ugent.be
  Backbone size w/o insert (bp): 8179
  Modifications to backbone: BASTA resistance marker (bar) replaced with nourseothricin resistance marker (nat).
  Vector type: Plant Expression, Synthetic Biology
  Selectable markers: Nourseothricin/streptothricin
Growth in bacteria
  Bacterial resistance: Spectinomycin, 50 μg/mL
  Growth temperature: 37°C
  Growth strain: DH5alpha
  Copy number: Low Copy
Gene/Insert 1
  Gene/Insert name: mApple
  Species: Synthetic
  Insert size (bp): 711
  Promoter: A. thaliana UBQ10
  Cloning method: Gibson Cloning
  Sequencing primers: 5′ TAGTTTCTAGTTTGTGCGATCG; 3′ ATATGCTCAACACATGAGCGA
Gene/Insert 2
  Gene/Insert name: mCitrine
  Species: Synthetic
  Insert size (bp): 720
  Promoter: A. thaliana CAB3
  Cloning method: Gibson Cloning
  Sequencing primers: 5′ CTGGTCGAGCTGGACGGCGACG; 3′ CACGAACTCCAGCAGGACCATG
Resource information
  A portion of this plasmid was derived from a plasmid made by: mApple was amplified from mApple-pBAD, a gift from Michael Davidson & Nathan Shaner & Roger Tsien (Addgene plasmid # 54536 ; http://n2t.net/addgene:54536 ; RRID:Addgene_54536). The mCitrine coding sequence was originally obtained from the pET mCitrine LIC cloning vector (a gift from Scott Gradia (Addgene plasmid # 29771)).
Terms and licenses: Academic/Nonprofit Terms; Industry Terms: Not Available to Industry
How to cite: GS1.2/CAB3 was a gift from Mathias Pribil (Addgene plasmid # 140419 ; http://n2t.net/addgene:140419 ; RRID:Addgene_140419)
