[The description below was written by a language model from this plasmid's Addgene catalogue record and pLannotate feature annotations shown in this document.]
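Description:
GS1.2/CAB3 is a plant binary T-DNA vector built on pB2GW7, a Gateway-series backbone in which the original BASTA resistance gene (bar) has been replaced by a nourseothricin acetyltransferase (nat) marker. The backbone carries the pVS1 replication and stability functions (oriV, RepA, StaA), which typically support maintenance in Agrobacterium, together with a ColE1/pBR322-type origin and bom site for propagation in E. coli. The record lists it as low copy. Bacterial selection is by spectinomycin through the aadA (SmR) gene.

Between the nopaline-type left and right border repeats lie three expression units. The nat coding sequence is flanked by the NOS promoter and NOS terminator and provides nourseothricin/streptothricin selection of transformed plant cells. mApple, a monomeric red fluorescent protein, is recorded as driven by the Arabidopsis thaliana UBQ10 promoter and is followed by a CaMV polyadenylation signal. mCitrine, a yellow fluorescent protein, lies in the opposite orientation under the A. thaliana CAB3 promoter and ends in a second NOS terminator. Neither plant promoter was picked up by the automated annotation, but unannotated stretches upstream of each reporter are consistent with their presence. Both reporters were inserted by Gibson assembly, and residual attB2 and attL1 fragments remain from the Gateway lineage.

The two-colour layout places one reporter under the UBQ10 promoter, generally regarded as broadly constitutive, and the other under the promoter of CAB3, a chlorophyll a/b-binding protein gene. This suggests that mApple could serve as an internal reference against which CAB3-driven mCitrine output is compared, although the record states only the expression arrangement. It is catalogued for plant expression and synthetic biology.
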