Features (pLannotate 1.2.2; 22 found; start..end, strand, type, name):
    664..1374    +  CDS            mApple: photostable monomeric derivative of DsRed (Shaner et al., 2008) mammalian codon-optimized
   1380..1400    -  protein_bind   attB2: mutant version of attB; core recombination site for the Gateway® BP reaction BP Clonase™
   1472..1631    +  polyA_signal   CaMV poly(A) signal (fragment): cauliflower mosaic virus polyadenylation signal
   1721..1745    +  misc_feature   RB T-DNA repeat: right border repeat from nopaline C58 T-DNA
   2115..2516    +  CDS            Y4CG_SINFN (fragment): Protein inferred from homology: Swiss-Prot protein existence level 3. From Sinorhizobium fredii (strain NBRC 101917 / NGR234).
   3076..3705    +  CDS            pVS1 StaA: stability protein from the Pseudomonas plasmid pVS1 (Heeb et al., 2000)
   4134..5207    +  CDS            pVS1 RepA: replication protein from the Pseudomonas plasmid pVS1 (Heeb et al., 2000)
   5273..5467    +  rep_origin     pVS1 oriV: origin of replication for the Pseudomonas plasmid pVS1 (Heeb et al., 2000)
   5670..5709    +  CDS            rop (fragment): Rop protein, which maintains plasmids at low copy number; rop
   5811..5951    +  misc_feature   bom: basis of mobility region from pBR322
   6137..6725    -  rep_origin     ori: high-copy-number ColE1/pMB1/pBR322/pUC origin of replication
   6971..7758    -  CDS            SmR (fragment): aminoglycoside adenylyltransferase (Murphy, 1985); aadA; confers resistance to spectinomycin and streptomycin
   7769..7825    -  CDS            GmR (fragment): gentamycin acetyltransferase; aacC1; confers resistance to gentamycin
   8001..8024    -  promoter       Pc promoter (fragment): intI1 (promoter lies within the coding sequence); class 1 integron promoter
   8283..8307    +  misc_feature   LB T-DNA repeat: left border repeat from nopaline C58 T-DNA
   8400..8652    -  terminator     NOS terminator: nopaline synthase terminator and poly(A) signal
   8677..9241    -  CDS            NrsR (fragment): nourseothricin acetyltransferase; Streptomyces noursei nat1; confers resistance to nourseothricin
   9289..9468    -  promoter       NOS promoter: nopaline synthase promoter
   9579..9830    -  terminator     NOS terminator: nopaline synthase terminator and poly(A) signal
   9836..9857    +  protein_bind   attB2 (fragment): mutant version of attB; recombination site for the Gateway® BP reaction BP Clonase™
   9875..10591   -  CDS            mCitrine: mCitrine is a basic (constitutively fluorescent) yellow fluorescent protein published in 2001, derived from Aequorea victoria.
  11555..11612   -  protein_bind   attL1 (fragment): mutant version of attL; recombination site for the Gateway® LR reaction LR Clonase™
>Addgene plasmid #140419 | GS1.2/CAB3 | addgene full sequence | sequence record 297070 | Addgene NGS Result
TCGACGAGTCAGTAATAAACGGCGTCAAAGTGGTTGCAGCCGGCACACACGAGTCGTGTTTATCAACTCA
AAGCACAAATACTTTTCCTCAACCTAAAAATAAGGCAATTAGCCAAAAACAACTTTGCGTGTAAACAACG
CTCAATACACGTGTCATTTTATTATTAGCTATTGCTTCACCGCCTTAGCTTTCTCGTGACCTAGTCGTCC
TCGTCTTTTCTTCTTCTTCTTCTATAAAACAATACCCAAAGAGCTCTTCTTCTTCACAATTCAGATTTCA
ATTTCTCAAAATCTTAAAAACTTTCTCTCAATTCTCTCTACCGTGATCAAGGTAAATTTCTGTGTTCCTT
ATTCTCTCAAAATCTTCGATTTTGTTTTCGTTCGATCCCAATTTCGTATATGTTCTTTGGTTTAGATTCT
GTTAATCTTAGATCGAAGACGATTTTCTGGGTTTGATCGTTAGATATCATCTTAATTCTCGATTAGGGTT
TCATAGATATCATCCGATTTGTTCAAATAATTTGAGTTTTGTCGAATAATTACTCTTCGATTTGTGATTT
CTATCTAGATCTGGTGTTAGTTTCTAGTTTGTGCGATCGAATTTGTCGATTAATCTGAGTTTTTCTGATT
AACAGGCGGCCGCACTAGTGATATCACAAGTTTATGGTGAGCAAGGGCGAGGAGAATAACATGGCCATCA
TCAAGGAGTTCATGCGCTTCAAGGTGCACATGGAGGGCTCCGTGAACGGCCACGAGTTCGAGATCGAGGG
CGAGGGCGAGGGCCGCCCCTACGAGGCCTTTCAGACCGCTAAGCTGAAGGTGACCAAGGGTGGCCCCCTG
CCCTTCGCCTGGGACATCCTGTCCCCTCAGTTCATGTACGGCTCCAAGGTCTACATTAAGCACCCAGCCG
ACATCCCCGACTACTTCAAGCTGTCCTTCCCCGAGGGCTTCAGGTGGGAGCGCGTGATGAACTTCGAGGA
CGGCGGCATTATTCACGTTAACCAGGACTCCTCCCTGCAGGACGGCGTGTTCATCTACAAGGTGAAGCTG
CGCGGCACCAACTTCCCCTCCGACGGCCCCGTAATGCAGAAGAAGACCATGGGCTGGGAGGCCTCCGAGG
AGCGGATGTACCCCGAGGACGGCGCCCTGAAGAGCGAGATCAAGAAGAGGCTGAAGCTGAAGGACGGCGG
CCACTACGCCGCCGAGGTCAAGACCACCTACAAGGCCAAGAAGCCCGTGCAGCTGCCCGGCGCCTACATC
GTCGACATCAAGTTGGACATCGTGTCCCACAACGAGGACTACACCATCGTGGAACAGTACGAACGCGCCG
AGGGCCGCCACTCCACCGGCGGCATGGACGAGCTGTACAAGTAATCGTTCAGCTTTCTTGTACAAAGTGG
TGATATCCCGCGGCCATGCTAGAGTCCGCAAAAATCACCAGTCTCTCTCTACAAATCTATCTCTCTCTAT
TTTTCTCCAGAATAATGTGTGAGTAGTTCCCAGATAAGGGAATTAGGGTTCTTATAGGGTTTCGCTCATG
TGTTGAGCATATAAGAAACCCTTAGTATGTATTTGTATTTGTAAAATACTTCTATCAATAAAATTTCTAA
TTCCTAAAACCAAAATCCAGTGACCTGCAGGCATGCGACGTCGGGCCCAAGCTTAGCTTGAGCTTGGATC
AGATTGTCGTTTCCCGCCTTCAGTTTAAACTATCAGTGTTTGACAGGATATATTGGCGGGTAAACCTAAG
AGAAAAGAGCGTTTATTAGAATAATCGGATATTTAAAAGGGCGTGAAAAGGTTTATCCGTTCGTCCATTT
GTATGTGCATGCCAACCACAGGGTTCCCCTCGGGATCAAAGTACTTTAAAGTACTTTAAAGTACTTTAAA
GTACTTTGATCCAACCCCTCCGCTGCTATAGTGCAGTCGGCTTCTGACGTTCAGTGCAGCCGTCTTCTGA
AAACGACATGTCGCACAAGTCCTAAGTTACGCGACAGGCTGCCGCCCTGCCCTTTTCCTGGCGTTTTCTT
GTCGCGTGTTTTAGTCGCATAAAGTAGAATACTTGCGACTAGAACCGGAGACATTACGCCATGAACAAGA
GCGCCGCCGCTGGCCTGCTGGGCTATGCCCGCGTCAGCACCGACGACCAGGACTTGACCAACCAACGGGC
CGAACTGCACGCGGCCGGCTGCACCAAGCTGTTTTCCGAGAAGATCACCGGCACCAGGCGCGACCGCCCG
GAGCTGGCCAGGATGCTTGACCACCTACGCCCTGGCGACGTTGTGACAGTGACCAGGCTAGACCGCCTGG
CCCGCAGCACCCGCGACCTACTGGACATTGCCGAGCGCATCCAGGAGGCCGGCGCGGGCCTGCGTAGCCT
GGCAGAGCCGTGGGCCGACACCACCACGCCGGCCGGCCGCATGGTGTTGACCGTGTTCGCCGGCATTGCC
GAGTTCGAGCGTTCCCTAATCATCGACCGCACCCGGAGCGGGCGCGAGGCCGCCAAGGCCCGAGGCGTGA
AGTTTGGCCCCCGCCCTACCCTCACCCCGGCACAGATCGCGCACGCCCGCGAGCTGATCGACCAGGAAGG
CCGCACCGTGAAAGAGGCGGCTGCACTGCTTGGCGTGCATCGCTCGACCCTGTACCGCGCACTTGAGCGC
AGCGAGGAAGTGACGCCCACCGAGGCCAGGCGGCGCGGTGCCTTCCGTGAGGACGCATTGACCGAGGCCG
ACGCCCTGGCGGCCGCCGAGAATGAACGCCAAGAGGAACAAGCATGAAACCGCACCAGGACGGCCAGGAC
GAACCGTTTTTCATTACCGAAGAGATCGAGGCGGAGATGATCGCGGCCGGGTACGTGTTCGAGCCGCCCG
CGCACGTCTCAACCGTGCGGCTGCATGAAATCCTGGCCGGTTTGTCTGATGCCAAGCTGGCGGCCTGGCC
GGCCAGCTTGGCCGCTGAAGAAACCGAGCGCCGCCGTCTAAAAAGGTGATGTGTATTTGAGTAAAACAGC
TTGCGTCATGCGGTCGCTGCGTATATGATGCGATGAGTAAATAAACAAATACGCAAGGGGAACGCATGAA
GGTTATCGCTGTACTTAACCAGAAAGGCGGGTCAGGCAAGACGACCATCGCAACCCATCTAGCCCGCGCC
CTGCAACTCGCCGGGGCCGATGTTCTGTTAGTCGATTCCGATCCCCAGGGCAGTGCCCGCGATTGGGCGG
CCGTGCGGGAAGATCAACCGCTAACCGTTGTCGGCATCGACCGCCCGACGATTGACCGCGACGTGAAGGC
CATCGGCCGGCGCGACTTCGTAGTGATCGACGGAGCGCCCCAGGCGGCGGACTTGGCTGTGTCCGCGATC
AAGGCAGCCGACTTCGTGCTGATTCCGGTGCAGCCAAGCCCTTACGACATATGGGCCACCGCCGACCTGG
TGGAGCTGGTTAAGCAGCGCATTGAGGTCACGGATGGAAGGCTACAAGCGGCCTTTGTCGTGTCGCGGGC
GATCAAAGGCACGCGCATCGGCGGTGAGGTTGCCGAGGCGCTGGCCGGGTACGAGCTGCCCATTCTTGAG
TCCCGTATCACGCAGCGCGTGAGCTACCCAGGCACTGCCGCCGCCGGCACAACCGTTCTTGAATCAGAAC
CCGAGGGCGACGCTGCCCGCGAGGTCCAGGCGCTGGCCGCTGAAATTAAATCAAAACTCATTTGAGTTAA
TGAGGTAAAGAGAAAATGAGCAAAAGCACAAACACGCTAAGTGCCGGCCGTCCGAGCGCACGCAGCAGCA
AGGCTGCAACGTTGGCCAGCCTGGCAGACACGCCAGCCATGAAGCGGGTCAACTTTCAGTTGCCGGCGGA
GGATCACACCAAGCTGAAGATGTACGCGGTACGCCAAGGCAAGACCATTACCGAGCTGCTATCTGAATAC
ATCGCGCAGCTACCAGAGTAAATGAGCAAATGAATAAATGAGTAGATGAATTTTAGCGGCTAAAGGAGGC
GGCATGGAAAATCAAGAACAACCAGGCACCGACGCCGTGGAATGCCCCATGTGTGGAGGAACGGGCGGTT
GGCCAGGCGTAAGCGGCTGGGTTGTCTGCCGGCCCTGCAATGGCACTGGAACCCCCAAGCCCGAGGAATC
GGCGTGAGCGGTCGCAAACCATCCGGCCCGGTACAAATCGGCGCGGCGCTGGGTGATGACCTGGTGGAGA
AGTTGAAGGCCGCGCAGGCCGCCCAGCGGCAACGCATCGAGGCAGAAGCACGCCCCGGTGAATCGTGGCA
AGCGGCCGCTGATCGAATCCGCAAAGAATCCCGGCAACCGCCGGCAGCCGGTGCGCCGTCGATTAGGAAG
CCGCCCAAGGGCGACGAGCAACCAGATTTTTTCGTTCCGATGCTCTATGACGTGGGCACCCGCGATAGTC
GCAGCATCATGGACGTGGCCGTTTTCCGTCTGTCGAAGCGTGACCGACGAGCTGGCGAGGTGATCCGCTA
CGAGCTTCCAGACGGGCACGTAGAGGTTTCCGCAGGGCCGGCCGGCATGGCCAGTGTGTGGGATTACGAC
CTGGTACTGATGGCGGTTTCCCATCTAACCGAATCCATGAACCGATACCGGGAAGGGAAGGGAGACAAGC
CCGGCCGCGTGTTCCGTCCACACGTTGCGGACGTACTCAAGTTCTGCCGGCGAGCCGATGGCGGAAAGCA
GAAAGACGACCTGGTAGAAACCTGCATTCGGTTAAACACCACGCACGTTGCCATGCAGCGTACGAAGAAG
GCCAAGAACGGCCGCCTGGTGACGGTATCCGAGGGTGAAGCCTTGATTAGCCGCTACAAGATCGTAAAGA
GCGAAACCGGGCGGCCGGAGTACATCGAGATCGAGCTAGCTGATTGGATGTACCGCGAGATCACAGAAGG
CAAGAACCCGGACGTGCTGACGGTTCACCCCGATTACTTTTTGATCGATCCCGGCATCGGCCGTTTTCTC
TACCGCCTGGCACGCCGCGCCGCAGGCAAGGCAGAAGCCAGATGGTTGTTCAAGACGATCTACGAACGCA
GTGGCAGCGCCGGAGAGTTCAAGAAGTTCTGTTTCACCGTGCGCAAGCTGATCGGGTCAAATGACCTGCC
GGAGTACGATTTGAAGGAGGAGGCGGGGCAGGCTGGCCCGATCCTAGTCATGCGCTACCGCAACCTGATC
GAGGGCGAAGCATCCGCCGGTTCCTAATGTACGGAGCAGATGCTAGGGCAAATTGCCCTAGCAGGGGAAA
AAGGTCGAAAAGGTCTCTTTCCTGTGGATAGCACGTACATTGGGAACCCAAAGCCGTACATTGGGAACCG
GAACCCGTACATTGGGAACCCAAAGCCGTACATTGGGAACCGGTCACACATGTAAGTGACTGATATAAAA
GAGAAAAAAGGCGATTTTTCCGCCTAAAACTCTTTAAAACTTATTAAAACTCTTAAAACCCGCCTGGCCT
GTGCATAACTGTCTGGCCAGCGCACAGCCGAAGAGCTGCAAAAAGCGCCTACCCTTCGGTCGCTGCGCTC
CCTACGCCCCGCCGCTTCGCGTCGGCCTATCGCGGCCGCTGGCCGCTCAAAAATGGCTGGCCTACGGCCA
GGCAATCTACCAGGGCGCGGACAAGCCGCGCCGTCGCCACTCGACCGCCGGCGCCCACATCAAGGCACCC
TGCCTCGCGCGTTTCGGTGATGACGGTGAAAACCTCTGACACATGCAGCTCCCGGAGACGGTCACAGCTT
GTCTGTAAGCGGATGCCGGGAGCAGACAAGCCCGTCAGGGCGCGTCAGCGGGTGTTGGCGGGTGTCGGGG
CGCAGCCATGACCCAGTCACGTAGCGATAGCGGAGTGTATACTGGCTTAACTATGCGGCATCAGAGCAGA
TTGTACTGAGAGTGCACCATATGCGGTGTGAAATACCGCACAGATGCGTAAGGAGAAAATACCGCATCAG
GCGCTCTTCCGCTTCCTCGCTCACTGACTCGCTGCGCTCGGTCGTTCGGCTGCGGCGAGCGGTATCAGCT
CACTCAAAGGCGGTAATACGGTTATCCACAGAATCAGGGGATAACGCAGGAAAGAACATGTGAGCAAAAG
GCCAGCAAAAGGCCAGGAACCGTAAAAAGGCCGCGTTGCTGGCGTTTTTCCATAGGCTCCGCCCCCCTGA
CGAGCATCACAAAAATCGACGCTCAAGTCAGAGGTGGCGAAACCCGACAGGACTATAAAGATACCAGGCG
TTTCCCCCTGGAAGCTCCCTCGTGCGCTCTCCTGTTCCGACCCTGCCGCTTACCGGATACCTGTCCGCCT
TTCTCCCTTCGGGAAGCGTGGCGCTTTCTCATAGCTCACGCTGTAGGTATCTCAGTTCGGTGTAGGTCGT
TCGCTCCAAGCTGGGCTGTGTGCACGAACCCCCCGTTCAGCCCGACCGCTGCGCCTTATCCGGTAACTAT
CGTCTTGAGTCCAACCCGGTAAGACACGACTTATCGCCACTGGCAGCAGCCACTGGTAACAGGATTAGCA
GAGCGAGGTATGTAGGCGGTGCTACAGAGTTCTTGAAGTGGTGGCCTAACTACGGCTACACTAGAAGGAC
AGTATTTGGTATCTGCGCTCTGCTGAAGCCAGTTACCTTCGGAAAAAGAGTTGGTAGCTCTTGATCCGGC
AAACAAACCACCGCTGGTAGCGGTGGTTTTTTTGTTTGCAAGCAGCAGATTACGCGCAGAAAAAAAGGAT
CTCAAGAAGATCCTTTGATCTTTTCTACGGGGTCTGACGCTCAGTGGAACGAAAACTCACGTTAAGGGAT
TTTGGTCATGCATGATATATCTCCCAATTTGTGTAGGGCTTATTATGCACGCTTAAAAATAATAAAAGCA
GACTTGACCTGATAGTTTGGCTGTGAGCAATTATGTGCTTAGTGCATCTAACGCTTGAGTTAAGCCGCGC
CGCGAAGCGGCGTCGGCTTGAACGAATTTCTAGCTAGACATTATTTGCCGACTACCTTGGTGATCTCGCC
TTTCACGTAGTGGACAAATTCTTCCAACTGATCTGCGCGCGAGGCCAAGCGATCTTCTTCTTGTCCAAGA
TAAGCCTGTCTAGCTTCAAGTATGACGGGCTGATACTGGGCCGGCAGGCGCTCCATTGCCCAGTCGGCAG
CGACATCCTTCGGCGCGATTTTGCCGGTTACTGCGCTGTACCAAATGCGGGACAACGTAAGCACTACATT
TCGCTCATCGCCAGCCCAGTCGGGCGGCGAGTTCCATAGCGTTAAGGTTTCATTTAGCGCCTCAAATAGA
TCCTGTTCAGGAACCGGATCAAAGAGTTCCTCCGCCGCTGGACCTACCAAGGCAACGCTATGTTCTCTTG
CTTTTGTCAGCAAGATAGCCAGATCAATGTCGATCGTGGCTGGCTCGAAGATACCTGCAAGAATGTCATT
GCGCTGCCATTCTCCAAATTGCAGTTCGCGCTTAGCTGGATAACGCCACGGAATGATGTCGTCGTGCACA
ACAATGGTGACTTCTACAGCGCGGAGAATCTCGCTCTCTCCAGGGGAAGCCGAAGTTTCCAAAAGGTCGT
TGATCAAAGCTCGCCGCGTTGTTTCATCAAGCCTTACGGTCACCGTAACCAGCAAATCAATATCACTGTG
TGGCTTCAGGCCGCCATCCACTGCGGAGCCGTACAAATGTACGGCCAGCAACGTCGGTTCGAGATGGCGC
TCGATGACGCCAACTACCTCTGATAGTTGAGTCGATACTTCGGCGATCACCGCTTCCCCCATGATGTTTA
ACTTTGTTTTAGGGCGACTGCCCTGCTGCGTAACATCGTTGCTGCTCCATAACATCAAACATCGACCCAC
GGCGTAACGCGCTTGCTGCTTGGATGCCCGAGGCATAGACTGTACCCCAAAAAAACAGTCATAACAAGCC
ATGAAAACCGCCACTGCGCCGTTACCACCGCTGCGTTCGGTCAAGGTTCTGGACCAGTTGCGTGAGCGCA
TACGCTACTTGCATTACAGCTTACGAACCGAACAGGCTTATGTCCACTGGGTTCGTGCCCGAATTGATCA
CAGGCAGCAACGCTCTGTCATCGTTACAATCAACATGCTACCCTCCGCGAGATCATCCGTGTTTCAAACC
CGGCAGCTTAGTTGCCGTTCTTCCGAATAGCATCGGTAACATGAGCAAAGTCTGCCGCCTTACAACGGCT
CTCCCGCTGACGCCGTCCCGGACTGATGGGCTGCCTGTATCGAGTGGTGATTTTGTGCCGAGCTGCCGGT
CGGGGAGCTGTTGGCTGGCTGGTGGCAGGATATATTGTGGTGTAAACAAATTGACGCTTAGACAACTTAA
TAACACATTGCGGACGTTTTTAATGTACTGAATTAACGCCGAATTGAATTATCAGCTTGCATGCCGGTCG
ATCTAGTAACATAGATGACACCGCGCGCGATAATTTATCCTAGTTTGCGCGCTATATTTTGTTTTCTATC
GCGTATTAAATGTATAATTGCGGGACTCTAATCATAAAAACCCATCTCATAAATAACGTCATGCATTACA
TGTTAATTATTACATGCTTAACGTAATTCAACAGAAATTATATGATAATCATCGCAAGACCGGCAACAGG
ATTCAATCTTAAGAAACTTTATTGCCAAATGTTTGAACGATCTGCTTGACTCTAGGGGTCATCATTAGGG
GCAGGGCATGCTCATGTAGAGCGCCTGCTCGCCGTCCGAGGCGGTGCCGTCGTACAGGGCGGTGTCCAGG
CCGCAGAGGGTGAACCCCATCCGCCGGTACGCGTGGATCGCCGGTGCGTTGACGTTGGTGACCTCCAGCC
AGAGGTGCCCGGCACCCCGCTCGCGGGCGAACTCCGTCGCGAGCCCCATCAACGCGCGCCCGACCCCGTG
CCCCCGGTGCTCCGGGGCGACCTCGATGTCCTCGACGGTCAGCCGGCGGTTCCAGCCGGAGTACGAGACG
ACCACGAAGCCCGCCAGGTCGCCGTCGTCCCCGTACGCGACGAACGTCCGAGAGTCCGGGTCGCCGTCCT
CCCCGTCGTCCGATTCGTCGTCCGATTCGTCGTCGGGGAACACCTTGGTCAGGGGCGGGTCCACCGGCAC
CTCCCGCAGGGTGAAGCCGTCCCCGGTGGCGGTGACGCGGAAGACGGTGTCGGTGGTGAAGGACCCATCC
AGTGCCTCGATGGCCTCGGCGTCCCCCGGGACACTGGTGCGGTACCGGTAAGCCGTGTCGTCAAGAGTGG
TACCCATGGTAGATCCCCTCGATCGAGTTGAGAGTGAATATGAGACTCTAATTGGATACCGAGGGGAATT
TATGGAACGTCAGTGGAGCATTTTTGACAAGAAATATTTGCTAGCTGATAGTGACCTTAGGCGACTTTTG
AACGCGCAATAATGGTTTCTGACGTATGTGCTTAGCTCATTAAACTCCAGAAACCCGCGGCTCAGTGGCT
CCTTCAACGTTGCGGTTCTGTCAGTTCCAAACGTAAAACGGCTTGTCCCGCGTCATCGGCGGGGGTCATA
ACGTGACTCCCTTAATTCTCCGCTCATGATCGATAATTCGAGCTCTCCCATATGGTCAATCTAGTAACAT
AGATGACACCGCGCGCGATAATTTATCCTAGTTTGCGCGCTATATTTTGTTTTCTATCGCGTATTAAATG
TATAATTGCGGGACTCTAATCATAAAAACCCATCTCATAAATAACGTCATGCATTACATGTTAATTATTA
CATGCTTAACGTAATTCAACAGAAATTATATGATAATCATCGCAAGACCGGCAACAGGATTCAATCTTAA
GAAACTTTATTGCCAAATGTTTGAACGATCTGCCAACTTTGTACAAGAAAGCTGGGTCGGCGCGCCCACC
CTTACTTGTACAGCTCGTCCATGCCGAGAGTGATCCCGGCGGCGGTCACGAACTCCAGCAGGACCATGTG
ATCGCGCTTCTCGTTGGGGTCTTTGCTCAGCTTGGACTGGTAGCTCAGGTAGTGGTTGTCGGGCAGCAGC
ACGGGGCCGTCGCCGATGGGGGTGTTCTGCTGGTAGTGGTCGGCGAGCTGCACGCTGCCGTCCTCGATGT
TGTGGCGGATCTTGAAGTTCACCTTGATGCCGTTCTTCTGCTTGTCGGCCATGATATAGACGTTGTGGCT
GTTGTAGTTGTACTCCAGCTTGTGCCCCAGGATGTTGCCGTCCTCCTTGAAGTCGATGCCCTTCAGCTCG
ATGCGGTTCACCAGGGTGTCGCCCTCGAACTTCACCTCGGCGCGGGTCTTGTAGTTGCCGTCGTCCTTGA
AGAAGATGGTGCGCTCCTGGACGTAGCCTTCGGGCATGGCGGACTTGAAGAAGTCGTGCTGCTTCATGTG
GTCGGGGTAGCGGGCGAAGCACATCAGGCCGTAGCCGAAGGTGGTCACGAGGGTGGGCCAGGGCACGGGC
AGCTTGCCGGTGGTGCAGATGAACTTCAGGGTCAGCTTGCCGTAGGTGGCATCGCCCTCGCCCTCGCCGG
ACACGCTGAACTTGTGGCCGTTTACGTCGCCGTCCAGCTCGACCAGGATGGGCACCACCCCGGTGAACAG
CTCCTCGCCCTTGCTCACCATTGAAACTTTTTGTGTTTTTTTTTTTTTTGGTGACTAACTTGTGAGTGAG
AGTGATTGAAAATGGTTAGGTAGGGTTGGATTATATAGGAAAATTGCGAGTAACGTTTGTTATCTATGAA
GTAATCTATATCTCTTTACTCATTGGATTTTTGAGATTTTGGTTTTAACGTTTACTATTCTTATGTGGCA
GTCTCTAGTCCACTAGCTTTTGCTATGATTTTTTCATTGCAGCCAAAGCATTTCGAGACCACATGTTGCA
AGTCTTTTGGAAGCAGCTTAATAGTTCTGAATAGAGATAACTTATTTGTGTGATCTTTCCTTTAAATAAA
AGTAAAGATAGTGTGATATTGATGACCGAAACATCATAGAGAGTAACATTAGAAGTCCAACATCACTACC
AATTTACAATAACATTGATTCCATTGTCAGTTTATCCACTAACCTGATAAATCTCATGAATAATGTAATT
AATTTAACCTTGAAACTCAGTTGTTTTTGCTTTTAAATCAAAATGCAAAGACTCAAAAACACTGATTATT
TGCATATTTTGCAGAAACATAAAAACTATCCAATTGATTGTTCAAACACTGAAAAACTATCATCTGGTAT
GTTCAACATCATTGGTTTAGACAATATGTAGCTTGTAAATTTTTAATCATGATTCTAGTAATCTGTTTTG
TAAACTTGAACAACCTTTTAAAATCTAAAGTAACTCATTCTATCTTTCTAATTCATCATAAAATTCAAAA
TTTGTAGAGATGAAAAACCACAACAGAAAACATTTTGTTAGAGGTTTAATTTGCAACAAACTATTCCTCA
ATCACTTTGATAGAAACTCTTTAAGCTATCATTCGTAGTTTACTGATTTTTTCATCACCCTAAATAATTT
CGACAGTAAAAGTTTTTTACAAAACACAATTTTATTTTTACAATCACTAATTGCCCTCACGGGGGCGGCC
GCGGAGCCTGCTTTTTTGTACAAAGTTGGCATTATAAAAAAGCATTGCTCATCAATTTGTTGG
